LOCUS       Exported 5896 bp ds-DNA circular SYN 13-MAY-2021
DEFINITION  MoClo Level 1 Kanamycin selection cassette.
ACCESSION   .
VERSION     .
KEYWORDS    pEPYC1CB0308
SOURCE      synthetic DNA construct
  ORGANISM  synthetic DNA construct
REFERENCE   1 (bases 1 to 5896)
  AUTHORS   Cai YM, Kallam K, Tidd H, Gendarini G, Salzman A, Patron NJ
  TITLE     Rational design of minimal synthetic promoters for plants.
  JOURNAL   Nucleic Acids Res. 2020 Aug 28. pii: 5897334. doi:
            10.1093/nar/gkaa682.
  PUBMED    32856047
REFERENCE   2 (bases 1 to 5896)
  AUTHORS   .
  TITLE     Direct Submission
  JOURNAL   Exported May 13, 2021 from SnapGene Server 1.1.58
            http://www.snapgene.com
FEATURES             Location/Qualifiers
     source          1..5896
                     /organism="synthetic DNA construct"
                     /mol_type="other DNA"
     misc_feature    42..66
                     /label=RB T-DNA repeat
                     /note="right border repeat from nopaline C58 T-DNA"
     CDS             complement(222..1370)
                     /codon_start=1
                     /product="trans-acting replication protein that binds to
                     and activates oriV"
                     /label=trfA
                     /translation="MNRTFDRKAYRQELIDAGFSAEDAETIASRTVMRAPRETFQSVGS
                     MVQQATAKIERDSVQLAPPALPAPSAAVERSRRLEQEAAGLAKSMTIDTRGTMTTKKRK
                     TAGEDLAKQVSEAKQAALLKHTKQQIKEMQLSLFDIAPWPDTMRAMPNDTARSALFTTR
                     NKKIPREALQNKVIFHVNKDVKITYTGVELRADDDELVWQQVLEYAKRTPIGEPITFTF
                     YELCQDLGWSINGRYYTKAEECLSRLQATAMGFTSDRVGHLESVSLLHRFRVLDRGKKT
                     SRCQVLIDEEIVVLFAGDHYTKFIWEKYRKLSPTARRMFDYFSSHREPYPLKLETFRLM
                     CGSDSTRVKKWREQVGEACEELRGSGLVEHAWVNDDLVHCKR"
     rep_origin      complement(1706..2294)
                     /direction=LEFT
                     /label=ori
                     /note="high-copy-number ColE1/pMB1/pBR322/pUC origin of
                     replication"
     primer_bind     complement(1786..1805)
                     /label=pBR322ori-F
                     /note="pBR322 origin, forward primer"
     CDS             complement(2465..3325)
                     /codon_start=1
                     /gene="bla"
                     /product="beta-lactamase"
                     /label=AmpR
                     /note="confers resistance to ampicillin, carbenicillin, and
                     related antibiotics"
                     /translation="MSIQHFRVALIPFFAAFCLPVFAHPETLVKVKDAEDQLGARVGYI
                     ELDLNSGKILESFRPEERFPMMSTFKVLLCGAVLSRIDAGQEQLGRRIHYSQNDLVEYS
                     PVTEKHLTDGMTVRELCSAAITMSDNTAANLLLTTIGGPKELTAFLHNMGDHVTRLDRW
                     EPELNEAIPNDERDTTMPVAMATTLRKLLTGELLTLASRQQLIDWMEADKVAGPLLRSA
                     LPAGWFIADKSGAGERGSRGIIAALGPDGKPSRIVVIYTTGSQATMDERNRQIAEIGAS
                     LIKHW"
     primer_bind     3088..3107
                     /label=Amp-R
                     /note="Ampicillin resistance gene, reverse primer"
     promoter        complement(3326..3430)
                     /gene="bla"
                     /label=AmpR promoter
     rep_origin      3517..4148
                     /label=oriV
                     /note="incP origin of replication"
     misc_feature    4240..4264
                     /label=LB T-DNA repeat
                     /note="left border repeat from nopaline C58 T-DNA"
     CDS             4890..5684
                     /codon_start=1
                     /gene="aph(3')-II (or nptII)"
                     /product="aminoglycoside phosphotransferase from Tn5"
                     /label=NeoR/KanR
                     /note="confers resistance to neomycin, kanamycin, and G418
                     (Geneticin(R))"
                     /translation="MIEQDGLHAGSPAAWVERLFGYDWAQQTIGCSDAAVFRLSAQGRP
                     VLFVKTDLSGALNELQDEAARLSWLATTGVPCAAVLDVVTEAGRDWLLLGEVPGQDLLS
                     SHLAPAEKVSIMADAMRRLHTLDPATCPFDHQAKHRIERARTRMEAGLVDQDDLDEEHQ
                     GLAPAELFARLKARMPDGEDLVVTHGDACLPNIMVENGRFSGFIDCGRLGVADRYQDIA
                     LATRDIAEELGGEWADRFLVLYGIAAPDSQRIAFYRLLDEFF"
     primer_bind     complement(4944..4963)
                     /label=Neo-R
                     /note="Neomycin resistance gene, reverse primer"
     primer_bind     5554..5573
                     /label=Neo-F
                     /note="Neomycin resistance gene, forward primer"
     polyA_signal    5719..5893
                     /label=CaMV poly(A) signal
                     /note="cauliflower mosaic virus polyadenylation signal"
ORIGIN
        1 gcaattgtct tctgcacgaa gtggtttaaa ctatcagtgt ttgacaggat atattggcgg
       61 gtaaacctaa gagaaaagag cgtttattag aataatcgga tatttaaaag ggcgtgaaaa
      121 ggtttatccg ttcgtccatt tgtatgtgca tgccaaccac agggttcccc agatcaggcg
      181 ctggctgctg aacccccagc cggaactgac cccacaaggc cctagcgttt gcaatgcacc
      241 aggtcatcat tgacccaggc gtgttccacc aggccgctgc ctcgcaactc ttcgcaggct
      301 tcgccgacct gctcgcgcca cttcttcacg cgggtggaat ccgatccgca catgaggcgg
      361 aaggtttcca gcttgagcgg gtacggctcc cggtgcgagc tgaaatagtc gaacatccgt
      421 cgggccgtcg gcgacagctt gcggtacttc tcccatatga atttcgtgta gtggtcgcca
      481 gcaaacagca cgacgatttc ctcgtcgatc aggacctggc aacgggacgt tttcttgcca
      541 cggtccagga cgcggaagcg gtgcagcagc gacaccgatt ccaggtgccc aacgcggtcg
      601 gacgtgaagc ccatcgccgt cgcctgtagg cgcgacaggc attcctcggc cttcgtgtaa
      661 taccggccat tgatcgacca gcccaggtcc tggcaaagct cgtagaacgt gaaggtgatc
      721 ggctcgccga taggggtgcg cttcgcgtac tccaacacct gctgccacac cagttcgtca
      781 tcgtcggccc gcagctcgac gccggtgtag gtgatcttca cgtccttgtt gacgtggaaa
      841 atgaccttgt tttgcagcgc ctcgcgcggg attttcttgt tgcgcgtggt gaacagggca
      901 gagcgggccg tgtcgtttgg catcgctcgc atcgtgtccg gccacggcgc aatatcgaac
      961 aaggaaagct gcatttcctt gatctgctgc ttcgtgtgtt tcagcaacgc ggcctgcttg
     1021 gcctcgctga cctgttttgc caggtcctcg ccggcggttt ttcgcttctt ggtcgtcata
     1081 gttcctcgcg tgtcgatggt catcgacttc gccaaacctg ccgcctcctg ttcaagacga
     1141 cgcgaacgct ccacggcggc cgatggcgcg ggcagggcag ggggagccag ttgcacgctg
     1201 tcgcgctcga tcttggccgt agcttgctgg accatcgagc cgacggactg gaaggtttcg
     1261 cggggcgcac gcatgacggt gcggcttgcg atggtttcgg catcctcggc ggaaaacccc
     1321 gcgtcgatca gttcttgcct gtatgccttc cggtcaaacg tccgattcat tcaccctcct
     1381 tgcgggattg ccccgactca cgccggggca atgtgccctt attcctgatt tgacccgcct
     1441 ggtgccttgg tgtccagata atccacctta tcggcaatga agtcggtccc gtagaccgtc
     1501 tggccgtcct tctcgtactt ggtattccga atcttgccct gcacgaatac cagcgacccc
     1561 ttgcccaaat acttgccgtg ggcctcggcc tgagagccaa aacacttgat gcggaagaag
     1621 tcggtgcgct cctgcttgtc gccggcatcg ttgcgccaca tctaggatct gccaggaacc
     1681 gtaaaaaggc cgcgttgctg gcgtttttcc ataggctccg cccccctgac gagcatcaca
     1741 aaaatcgacg ctcaagtcag aggtggcgaa acccgacagg actataaaga taccaggcgt
     1801 ttccccctgg aagctccctc gtgcgctctc ctgttccgac cctgccgctt accggatacc
     1861 tgtccgcctt tctcccttcg ggaagcgtgg cgctttctca tagctcacgc tgtaggtatc
     1921 tcagttcggt gtaggtcgtt cgctccaagc tgggctgtgt gcacgaaccc cccgttcagc
     1981 ccgaccgctg cgccttatcc ggtaactatc gtcttgagtc caacccggta agacacgact
     2041 tatcgccact ggcagcagcc actggtaaca ggattagcag agcgaggtat gtaggcggtg
     2101 ctacagagtt cttgaagtgg tggcctaact acggctacac tagaagaaca gtatttggta
     2161 tctgcgctct gctgaagcca gttaccttcg gaaaaagagt tggtagctct tgatccggca
     2221 aacaaaccac cgctggtagc ggtggttttt ttgtttgcaa gcagcagatt acgcgcagaa
     2281 aaaaaggatc tcaagaagat cctttgatct tttctacggg gtctgacgct cagtggaacg
     2341 aaaactcacg ttaagggatt ttggtcatga gattatcaaa aaggatcttc acctagatcc
     2401 ttttaaatta aaaatgaagt tttaaatcaa tctaaagtat atatgagtaa acttggtctg
     2461 acagttacca atgcttaatc agtgaggcac ctatctcagc gatctgtcta tttcgttcat
     2521 ccatagttgc ctgactcccc gtcgtgtaga taactacgat acgggagggc ttaccatctg
     2581 gccccagtgc tgcaatgata ccgcgagaac cacgctcacc ggctccagat ttatcagcaa
     2641 taaaccagcc agccggaagg gccgagcgca gaagtggtcc tgcaacttta tccgcctcca
     2701 tccagtctat taattgttgc cgggaagcta gagtaagtag ttcgccagtt aatagtttgc
     2761 gcaacgttgt tgccattgct acaggcatcg tggtgtcacg ctcgtcgttt ggtatggctt
     2821 cattcagctc cggttcccaa cgatcaaggc gagttacatg atcccccatg ttgtgcaaaa
     2881 aagcggttag ctccttcggt cctccgatcg ttgtcagaag taagttggcc gcagtgttat
     2941 cactcatggt tatggcagca ctgcataatt ctcttactgt catgccatcc gtaagatgct
     3001 tttctgtgac tggtgagtac tcaaccaagt cattctgaga atagtgtatg cggcgaccga
     3061 gttgctcttg cccggcgtca atacgggata ataccgcgcc acatagcaga actttaaaag
     3121 tgctcatcat tggaaaacgt tcttcggggc gaaaactctc aaggatctta ccgctgttga
     3181 gatccagttc gatgtaaccc actcgtgcac ccaactgatc ttcagcatct tttactttca
     3241 ccagcgtttc tgggtgagca aaaacaggaa ggcaaaatgc cgcaaaaaag ggaataaggg
     3301 cgacacggaa atgttgaata ctcatactct tcctttttca atattattga agcatttatc
     3361 aaggttattg tctcatgagc ggatacatat ttgaatgtat ttagaaaaat aaacaaatag
     3421 gggttccgcg cacgaattgg ccagcgctgc catttttggg gtgaggccgt tcgcggccga
     3481 ggggcgcagc ccctgggggg atgggaggcc cgcgttagcg ggccgggagg gttcgagaag
     3541 ggggggcacc ccccttcggc gtgcgcggtc acgcgcacag ggcgcagccc tggttaaaaa
     3601 caaggtttat aaatattggt ttaaaagcag gttaaaagac aggttagcgg tggccgaaaa
     3661 acgggcggaa acccttgcaa atgctggatt ttctgcctgt ggacagcccc tcaaatgtca
     3721 ataggtgcgc ccctcatctg tcagcactct gcccctcaag tgtcaaggat cgcgcccctc
     3781 atctgtcagt agtcgcgccc ctcaagtgtc aataccgcag ggcacttatc cccaggcttg
     3841 tccacatcat ctgtgggaaa ctcgcgtaaa atcaggcgtt ttcgccgatt tgcgaggctg
     3901 gccagctcca cgtcgccggc cgaaatcgag cctgcccctc atctgtcaac gccgcgccgg
     3961 gtgagtcggc ccctcaagtg tcaacgtccg cccctcatct gtcagtgagg gccaagtttt
     4021 ccgcgaggta tccacaacgc cggcggccgc ggtgtctcgc acacggcttc gacggcgttt
     4081 ctggcgcgtt tgcagggcca tagacggccg ccagcccagc ggcgagggca accagcccgg
     4141 tgagcgtcgc aaaggagatc ctgatctgac tgatgggctg cctgtatcga gtggtgattt
     4201 tgtgccgagc tgccggtcgg ggagctgttg gctggctggt ggcaggatat attgtggtgt
     4261 aaacaaattg acgcttagac aacttaataa cacattgcgg acgtttttaa tgtactgggg
     4321 tggatgcagt gggccccact ctgtgaagac aatgccgaat tcggatccgg agccagaagg
     4381 taattatcca agatgtagca tcaagaatcc aatgtttacg ggaaaaacta tggaagtatt
     4441 atgtaagctc agcaagaagc agatcaatat gcggcacata tgcaacctat gttcaaaaat
     4501 gaagaatgta cagatacaag atcctatact gccagaatac gaagaagaat acgtagaaat
     4561 tgaaaaagaa gaaccaggcg aagaaaagaa tcttgatgac gtaagcactg acgacaacaa
     4621 tgaaaagaag aagataaggt cggtgattgt gaaagagaca tagaggacac atgtaaggtg
     4681 gaaaatgtaa gggcggaaag taaccttatc acaaaggaat cttatccccc actacttatc
     4741 cttttatatt tttccgtgtc atttttgccc ttgagttttc ctatataagg aaccaagttc
     4801 ggcatttgtg aaaacaagaa aaaatttggt gtaagctatt ttctttgaag tactgaggat
     4861 acaacttcag agaaatttgt aagtttgtaa tgattgaaca agatggattg cacgcaggtt
     4921 ctccggccgc ttgggtggag aggctattcg gctatgactg ggcacaacag acaatcggct
     4981 gctctgatgc cgccgtgttc cggctgtcag cgcaggggcg cccggttctt tttgtcaaga
     5041 ccgacctgtc cggtgccctg aatgaactcc aagacgaggc agcgcggcta tcgtggctgg
     5101 ccacgacggg cgttccttgc gcagctgtgc tcgacgttgt cactgaagcg ggaagggact
     5161 ggctgctatt gggcgaagtg ccggggcagg atctcctgtc atctcacctt gctcctgccg
     5221 agaaagtatc catcatggct gatgcaatgc ggcggctgca tacgcttgat ccggctacct
     5281 gcccattcga ccaccaagcg aaacatcgca tcgagcgagc acgtactcgg atggaagccg
     5341 gtcttgtcga tcaggatgat ctggacgaag agcatcaggg gctcgcgcca gccgaactgt
     5401 tcgccaggct caaggcgcgg atgcccgacg gcgaggatct cgtcgtgacc cacggcgatg
     5461 cctgcttgcc gaatatcatg gtggaaaatg gccgcttttc tggattcatc gactgtggcc
     5521 ggctgggtgt ggcggaccgc tatcaggaca tagcgttggc tacccgtgat attgctgaag
     5581 agcttggcgg cgaatgggct gaccgcttcc tcgtgcttta cggtatcgcc gctcccgatt
     5641 cgcagcgcat cgccttctat cgccttcttg acgagttctt ctgagcttct ctagctagag
     5701 tcgatcgaca agctcgagtt tctccataat aatgtgtgag tagttcccag ataagggaat
     5761 tagggttcct atagggtttc gctcatgtgt tgagcatata agaaaccctt agtatgtatt
     5821 tgtatttgta aaatacttct atcaataaaa tttctaattc ctaaaaccaa aatccagtac
     5881 taaaatccag atcgct
//
